Addgene plasmid #56557: mCitrine-ER-5
Purpose: Localization: Endoplasmic Reticulum, Excitation: 516, Emission: 529
Depositing lab: Michael Davidson. Depositing organization: Florida State University, Tallahassee.
Backbone
  Vector backbone: mCitrine
  Backbone size w/o insert (bp): 4750
  Vector type: Mammalian Expression
  Selectable markers: Neomycin (select with G418)
Growth in bacteria
  Bacterial resistance: Kanamycin, 50 μg/mL
  Growth temperature: 37°C
  Growth strain: DH5alpha
  Copy number: High Copy
Gene/Insert
  Gene/Insert name: ER (alt name: NM_004343.3)
  Species: H. sapiens (human)
  Mutation: ER Signal Peptide
  Entrez Gene: CALR (a.k.a. CALR1, CRT, HEL-S-99n, RO, SSA, cC1qR)
  Promoter: CMV
  Tag / fusion protein: mCitrine
  Cloning method: Unknown
  Sequencing primers: 5′ CMV-F; 3′ SV40pA-R
Terms and licenses: Academic/Nonprofit Terms; Industry Terms
Depositor comments: . Excitation = 516; Emission = 529
How to cite: mCitrine-ER-5 was a gift from Michael Davidson (Addgene plasmid # 56557 ; http://n2t.net/addgene:56557 ; RRID:Addgene_56557)
