[The description below was written by a language model from this plasmid's Addgene catalogue record.]
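Description:
mCitrine-ER-5 is a mammalian expression plasmid built on an mCitrine fluorescent-protein backbone (about 4.75 kb without the insert) and designed to label the endoplasmic reticulum in living cells. It is propagated in E. coli as a high-copy plasmid under kanamycin selection. It also carries a neomycin resistance marker, so transfected mammalian cells can be selected with G418 if stable lines are wanted. The record does not include a feature table, so the origin of replication and the exact arrangement of the resistance cassette are not documented here.

The payload is a CMV promoter-driven fusion of mCitrine to an ER-targeting sequence from human calreticulin (CALR). The record describes this insert as the ER signal peptide rather than the full-length protein. A signal peptide of this kind directs the nascent polypeptide into the ER lumen during translation, carrying the fluorescent protein into that compartment. The record does not say whether a separate ER retention motif is present, and it does not give the orientation of the fusion or the linker length that the "5" in the name may refer to. The listed sequencing primers indicate that an SV40 polyadenylation signal lies downstream of the cassette.

mCitrine is a monomeric yellow fluorescent protein, recorded here with an excitation maximum of 516 nm and an emission maximum of 529 nm. The construct is intended as an organelle localization marker for fluorescence microscopy, for visualizing ER morphology and dynamics or for co-localization with proteins tagged in other colours.
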