>Addgene plasmid #56557 | mCitrine-ER-5 | depositor partial sequence | sequence record 87446 | insert sequence
CGCAAATGGGCGGTAGGCGTGTACGGTGGGAGGTCTATATAAGCAGAGCTGGTTTAGTGAACCGTCAGAT
CCGCTAGCGCCACCATGCTGCTATCCGTGCCGTTGCTGCTCGGCCTCCTCGGCCTGGCCGTCGCCGCACC
GGTCGCCACCATGGTGAGCAAGGGCGAGGAGCTGTTCACCGGGGTGGTGCCCATCCTGGTCGAGCTGGAC
GGCGACGTAAACGGCCACAAGTTCAGCGTGTCCGGCGAGGGCGAGGGCGATGCCACCTACGGCAAGCTGA
CCCTGAAGTTCATCTGCACCACCGGCAAGCTGCCCGTGCCCTGGCCCACCCTCGTGACCACCTTCGGCTA
CGGCCTGATGTGCTTCGCCCGCTACCCCGACCACATGAAGCAGCACGACTTCTTCAAGTCCGCCATGCCC
GAAGGCTACGTCCAGGAGCGCACCATCTTCTTCAAGGACGACGGCAACTACAAGACCCGCGCCGAGGTGA
AGTTCGAGGGCGACACCCTGGTGAACCGCATCGAGCTGAAGGGCATCGACTTCAAGGAGGACGGCAACAT
CCTGGGGCACAAGCTGGAGTACAACTACAACAGCCACAACGTCTATATCATGGCCGACAAGCAGAAGAAC
GGCATCAAGGTGAACTTCAAGATCCGCCACAACATCGAGGACGGCAGCGTGCAGCTCGCCGACCACTACC
AGCAGAACACCCCCATCGGCGACGGCCCCGTGCTGCTGCCCGACAACCACTACCTGAGCTACCAGTCCAA
GCTGAGCAAAGACCCCAACGAGAAGCGCGATCACATGGTCCTGCTGGAGTTCGTGACCGCCGCCGGGATC
ACTCTCGGCATGGACGAGCTGTACAAGTCCGGAAAGGACGAGCTGTAAGAATTCTGCAGTCGACGGTACC
GCGGGCCCGGGATCCACCGGATCTAGATAACTGATCATAATCAGCCATACCACATTTGTAGAGGTTTTAC
TTGCTTTAAAAAAC
