>Addgene plasmid #56557 | mCitrine-ER-5 | addgene partial sequence | sequence record 116806 | CMV-F 5'-CGCAAATGGGCGGTAGGCGTG-3'
CAGAGCTGGTTTAGTGAACCGTCAGATCCGCTAGCGCCACCATGCTGCTATCCGTGCCGTTGCTGCTCGG
CCTCCTCGGCCTGGCCGTCGCCGCACCGGTCGCCACCATGGTGAGCAAGGGCGAGGAGCTGTTCACCGGG
GTGGTGCCCATCCTGGTCGAGCTGGACGGCGACGTAAACGGCCACAAGTTCAGCGTGTCCGGCGAGGGCG
AGGGCGATGCCACCTACGGCAAGCTGACCCTGAAGTTCATCTGCACCACCGGCAAGCTGCCCGTGCCCTG
GCCCACCCTCGTGACCACCTTCGGCTACGGCCTGATGTGCTTCGCCCGCTACCCCGACCACATGAAGCAG
CACGACTTCTTCAAGTCCGCCATGCCCGAAGGCTACGTCCAGGAGCGCACCATCTTCTTCAAGGACGACG
GCAACTACAAGACCCGCGCCGAGGTGAAGTTCGAGGGCGACACCCTGGTGAACCGCATCGAGCTGAAGGG
CATCGACTTCAAGGAGGACGGCAACATCCTGGGGCACAAGCTGGAGTACAACTACAACAGCCACAACGTC
TATATCATGGCCGACAAGCAGAAGAACGGCATCAAGGTGAACTTCAAGATCCGCCACAACATCGAGGACG
GCAGCGTGCAGCTCGCCGACCACTACCAGCAGAACACCCCCATCGGCGACGGCCCCGTGCTGCTGCCCGA
CAACCACTACCTGAGCTACCAGTCCAAGCTGAGCAAAGACCCCAACGAGAAGCGCGATCACATGGTCCTG
CTGGAGTTCGTGACCGCCGCCGGG
